Addgene plasmid #11389: pARF6-YFP
Depositing lab: Joel Swanson. Publication: A Phosphatidylinositol-3-Kinase-Dependent Signal Transition Regulates ARF1 and ARF6 during Fcgamma Receptor-Mediated Phagocytosis. Beemiller P, Hoppe AD, Swanson JA. PLoS Biol. 2006 May 9. 4(6):e162. 10.1371/journal.pbio.0040162 PubMed 16669702.
Backbone
  Vector backbone: pEYFP-N1
  Backbone manufacturer: Clontech
  Backbone size w/o insert (bp): 4733
  Vector type: Mammalian Expression
  Selectable markers: Neomycin (select with G418)
Growth in bacteria
  Bacterial resistance: Kanamycin, 50 μg/mL
  Growth temperature: 37°C
  Growth strain: DH5alpha
  Copy number: High Copy
Gene/Insert
  Gene/Insert name: ADP Ribosylation Factor 6 (alt names: ARF6; YFP)
  Species: H. sapiens (human)
  Insert size (bp): 527
  GenBank ID: NP_001654
  Entrez Gene: ARF6
  Tag / fusion protein: YFP (C terminal on backbone)
  Cloning method: Restriction Enzyme; 5′ cloning site EcoRI (not destroyed); 3′ cloning site KpnI (not destroyed)
  Sequencing primers: 5′ GGTGGGAGGTCTATATAAGCAGAGCTGGTT; 3′ CCCCGGTGAACAGCTCCTCGCCCTTGCTCA
Resource information
  A portion of this plasmid was derived from a plasmid made by: hARF6 was obtained from the UMR cDNA Resource center (www.cDNA.org).
Terms and licenses: Academic/Nonprofit Terms; Industry Terms: Not Available to Industry
Depositor comments: Encodes a YFP fusion to the C-terminus of ARF6. YFP is the monomeric (A207K) version of Citrine, a pH-insensitive YFP variant.
How to cite: pARF6-YFP was a gift from Joel Swanson (Addgene plasmid # 11389 ; http://n2t.net/addgene:11389 ; RRID:Addgene_11389)
