[The description below was written by a language model from this plasmid's Addgene catalogue record and pLannotate feature annotations shown in this document.]
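Description:
pARF6-YFP is a mammalian expression plasmid built on the Clontech pEYFP-N1 backbone that encodes human ADP-ribosylation factor 6 (ARF6) fused at its C-terminus to a yellow fluorescent protein. The ARF6 coding sequence was cloned between the EcoRI and KpnI sites of the multiple cloning site, placing it downstream of the human cytomegalovirus immediate-early enhancer and promoter and in frame, across a short stretch of residual polylinker, with the fluorescent protein. According to the depositor, the fluorophore is not the original EYFP but the monomeric (A207K) form of Citrine, a pH-insensitive YFP variant, which agrees with the mCitrine annotation in the feature table. The fusion transcript is terminated by the SV40 polyadenylation signal. The short large T antigen fragment annotated just before it is probably part of that SV40-derived region rather than a functional element.

The plasmid replicates at high copy in E. coli from a ColE1/pUC-type origin and also carries an f1 origin for single-stranded DNA production. A single Tn5 aminoglycoside phosphotransferase gene serves as a dual marker. A bacterial bla-type promoter drives it for kanamycin selection in bacteria, and the adjacent SV40 enhancer/early promoter drives it for G418 selection in mammalian cells, with the HSV TK polyadenylation signal downstream. The small ble and bGH poly(A) fragments called by the annotation software are most likely incidental matches.

The construct is suited to live-cell fluorescence imaging of ARF6 localisation and dynamics. The associated publication concerns the regulation of ARF1 and ARF6 during Fcγ receptor-mediated phagocytosis.
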