Features (pLannotate 1.2.2; 16 found; start..end, strand, type, name):
     61..364     +  enhancer       CMV enhancer: human cytomegalovirus immediate early enhancer
    365..568     +  promoter       CMV promoter: human cytomegalovirus (CMV) immediate early promoter
    591..634     +  misc_feature   MCS (fragment): multiple cloning site
    635..1159    +  CDS            ARF6: ARF6_HUMAN - Experimental evidence at protein level: Swiss-Prot protein existence level 1. (Microbial infection) Functions as an allosteric activator of the cholera toxin catalytic subunit, an ADP-ribosyltransferase. From Homo sapiens (Human).
   1162..1188    +  misc_feature   MCS (fragment): multiple cloning site
   1196..1912    +  CDS            mCitrine: mCitrine is a basic (constitutively fluorescent) yellow fluorescent protein published in 2001, derived from Aequorea victoria.
   1932..2015    +  CDS            large T antigen (fragment): large T antigen from SV40 (simian virus 40)
   2038..2159    +  polyA_signal   SV40 poly(A) signal: SV40 polyadenylation signal
   2193..2621    -  rep_origin     f1 ori (sequence partly withheld): f1 bacteriophage origin of replication; arrow indicates direction of (+) strand synthesis
   2648..2752    +  promoter       AmpR promoter: bla
   2754..3111    +  promoter       SV40 promoter: SV40 enhancer and early promoter
   3146..3940    +  CDS            NeoR/KanR: aminoglycoside phosphotransferase from Tn5; aph(3')-II (or nptII); confers resistance to neomycin, kanamycin, and G418 (Geneticin®)
   3961..4113    +  CDS            ble (fragment): BLE_KLEPN - Experimental evidence at protein level: Swiss-Prot protein existence level 1. Binding protein with a strong affinity to the bleomycin family of antibiotics. Binds to CL990; an antimitotic-antibiotic compound. From Klebsiella pneumoniae.
   4172..4219    +  polyA_signal   HSV TK poly(A) signal: herpes simplex virus thymidine kinase polyadenylation signal (Cole and Stacy, 1985)
   4310..4326    -  polyA_signal   bGH poly(A) signal (fragment): bovine growth hormone polyadenylation signal
   4548..5136    +  rep_origin     ori: high-copy-number ColE1/pMB1/pBR322/pUC origin of replication
>Addgene plasmid #11389 | pARF6-YFP | depositor full sequence | sequence record 6953 | Author sequence
TAGTTATTAATAGTAATCAATTACGGGGTCATTAGTTCATAGCCCATATATGGAGTTCCGCGTTACATAA
CTTACGGTAAATGGCCCGCCTGGCTGACCGCCCAACGACCCCCGCCCATTGACGTCAATAATGACGTATG
TTCCCATAGTAACGCCAATAGGGACTTTCCATTGACGTCAATGGGTGGAGTATTTACGGTAAACTGCCCA
CTTGGCAGTACATCAAGTGTATCATATGCCAAGTACGCCCCCTATTGACGTCAATGACGGTAAATGGCCC
GCCTGGCATTATGCCCAGTACATGACCTTATGGGACTTTCCTACTTGGCAGTACATCTACGTATTAGTCA
TCGCTATTACCATGGTGATGCGGTTTTGGCAGTACATCAATGGGCGTGGATAGCGGTTTGACTCACGGGG
ATTTCCAAGTCTCCACCCCATTGACGTCAATGGGAGTTTGTTTTGGCACCAAAATCAACGGGACTTTCCA
AAATGTCGTAACAACTCCGCCCCATTGACGCAAATGGGCGGTAGGCGTGTACGGTGGGAGGTCTATATAA
GCAGAGCTGGTTTAGTGAACCGTCAGATCCGCTAGCGCTACCGGACTCAGATCTCGAGCTCAAGCTTCGA
ATTCATGGGGAAGGTGCTATCCAAAATCTTCGGGAACAAGGAAATGCGGATCCTCATGTTGGGCCTGGAC
GCGGCCGGCAAGACAACAATCCTGTACAAGTTGAAGCTGGGCCAGTCGGTGACCACCATTCCCACTGTGG
GTTTCAACGTGGAGACGGTGACTTACAAAAATGTCAAGTTCAACGTATGGGATGTGGGCGGCCAGGACAA
GATCCGGCCGCTCTGGCGGCATTACTACACTGGGACCCAAGGTCTCATCTTCGTAGTGGACTGCGCCGAC
CGCGACCGCATCGATGAGGCTCGCCAGGAGCTGCACCGCATTATCAATGACCGGGAGATGAGGGACGCCA
TAATCCTCATCTTCGCCAACAAGCAGGACCTGCCCGATGCCATGAAACCCCACGAGATCCAGGAGAAACT
GGGCCTGACCCGGATTCGGGACAGGAACTGGTATGTGCAGCCCTCCTGTGCCACCTCAGGGGACGGACTC
TATGAGGGGCTCACATGGTTAACCTCTAACTACAAATCTTTGGTACCGCGGGCCCGGGATCCACCGGTCG
CCACCATGGTGAGCAAGGGCGAGGAGCTGTTCACCGGGGTGGTGCCCATCCTGGTCGAGCTGGACGGCGA
CGTAAACGGCCACAAGTTCAGCGTGTCCGGCGAGGGCGAGGGCGATGCCACCTACGGCAAGCTGACCCTG
AAGTTCATCTGCACCACCGGCAAGCTGCCCGTGCCCTGGCCCACCCTCGTGACCACCTTCGGCTACGGCC
TGATGTGCTTCGCCCGCTACCCCGACCACATGAAGCAGCACGACTTCTTCAAGTCCGCCATGCCCGAAGG
CTACGTCCAGGAGCGCACCATCTTCTTCAAGGACGACGGCAACTACAAGACCCGCGCCGAGGTGAAGTTC
GAGGGCGACACCCTGGTGAACCGCATCGAGCTGAAGGGCATCGACTTCAAGGAGGACGGCAACATCCTGG
GGCACAAGCTGGAGTACAACTACAACAGCCACAACGTCTATATCATGGCCGACAAGCAGAAGAACGGCAT
CAAGGTGAACTTCAAGATCCGCCACAACATCGAGGACGGCAGCGTGCAGCTCGCCGACCACTACCAGCAG
AACACCCCCATCGGCGACGGCCCCGTGCTGCTGCCCGACAACCACTACCTGAGCTACCAGTCCAAACTGA
GCAAAGACCCCAACGAGAAGCGCGATCACATGGTCCTGCTGGAGTTCGTGACCGCCGCCGGGATCACTCT
CGGCATGGACGAGCTGTACAAGTAAAGCGGCCGCGACTCTAGATCATAATCAGCCATACCACATTTGTAG
AGGTTTTACTTGCTTTAAAAAACCTCCCACACCTCCCCCTGAACCTGAAACATAAAATGAATGCAATTGT
TGTTGTTAACTTGTTTATTGCAGCTTATAATGGTTACAAATAAAGCAATAGCATCACAAATTTCACAAAT
AAAGCATTTTTTTCACTGCATTCTAGTTGTGGTTTGTCCAAACTCATCAATGTATCTTAAGGCGTAAATT
GTAAGCGTTAATATTTTGTTAAAATTCGCGTTAAATTTTTGTTAAATCAGCTCATTTTTTAACCAATAGG
CCGAAATCGGCAAAATCCCTTATAAATCAAAAGAATAGACCGAGATAGGGT
[37 nt withheld, positions 2292-2328]
AAAGAACGTGGACTCCAACGTCAAAGG
[49 nt withheld, positions 2356-2404]
T
[91 nt withheld, positions 2406-2496]
G
[124 nt withheld, positions 2498-2621]
CAGGTGGCACTTTTCGGGGAAATGTGCGCGGAACCCCTATTTGTTTATTTTTCTAAATACATTCAAATAT
GTATCCGCTCATGAGACAATAACCCTGATAAATGCTTCAATAATATTGAAAAAGGAAGAGTCCTGAGGCG
GAAAGAACCAGCTGTGGAATGTGTGTCAGTTAGGGTGTGGAAAGTCCCCAGGCTCCCCAGCAGGCAGAAG
TATGCAAAGCATGCATCTCAATTAGTCAGCAACCAGGTGTGGAAAGTCCCCAGGCTCCCCAGCAGGCAGA
AGTATGCAAAGCATGCATCTCAATTAGTCAGCAACCATAGTCCCGCCCCTAACTCCGCCCATCCCGCCCC
TAACTCCGCCCAGTTCCGCCCATTCTCCGCCCCATGGCTGACTAATTTTTTTTATTTATGCAGAGGCCGA
GGCCGCCTCGGCCTCTGAGCTATTCCAGAAGTAGTGAGGAGGCTTTTTTGGAGGCCTAGGCTTTTGCAAA
GATCGATCAAGAGACAGGATGAGGATCGTTTCGCATGATTGAACAAGATGGATTGCACGCAGGTTCTCCG
GCCGCTTGGGTGGAGAGGCTATTCGGCTATGACTGGGCACAACAGACAATCGGCTGCTCTGATGCCGCCG
TGTTCCGGCTGTCAGCGCAGGGGCGCCCGGTTCTTTTTGTCAAGACCGACCTGTCCGGTGCCCTGAATGA
ACTGCAAGACGAGGCAGCGCGGCTATCGTGGCTGGCCACGACGGGCGTTCCTTGCGCAGCTGTGCTCGAC
GTTGTCACTGAAGCGGGAAGGGACTGGCTGCTATTGGGCGAAGTGCCGGGGCAGGATCTCCTGTCATCTC
ACCTTGCTCCTGCCGAGAAAGTATCCATCATGGCTGATGCAATGCGGCGGCTGCATACGCTTGATCCGGC
TACCTGCCCATTCGACCACCAAGCGAAACATCGCATCGAGCGAGCACGTACTCGGATGGAAGCCGGTCTT
GTCGATCAGGATGATCTGGACGAAGAGCATCAGGGGCTCGCGCCAGCCGAACTGTTCGCCAGGCTCAAGG
CGAGCATGCCCGACGGCGAGGATCTCGTCGTGACCCATGGCGATGCCTGCTTGCCGAATATCATGGTGGA
AAATGGCCGCTTTTCTGGATTCATCGACTGTGGCCGGCTGGGTGTGGCGGACCGCTATCAGGACATAGCG
TTGGCTACCCGTGATATTGCTGAAGAGCTTGGCGGCGAATGGGCTGACCGCTTCCTCGTGCTTTACGGTA
TCGCCGCTCCCGATTCGCAGCGCATCGCCTTCTATCGCCTTCTTGACGAGTTCTTCTGAGCGGGACTCTG
GGGTTCGAAATGACCGACCAAGCGACGCCCAACCTGCCATCACGAGATTTCGATTCCACCGCCGCCTTCT
ATGAAAGGTTGGGCTTCGGAATCGTTTTCCGGGACGCCGGCTGGATGATCCTCCAGCGCGGGGATCTCAT
GCTGGAGTTCTTCGCCCACCCTAGGGGGAGGCTAACTGAAACACGGAAGGAGACAATACCGGAAGGAACC
CGCGCTATGACGGCAATAAAAAGACAGAATAAAACGCACGGTGTTGGGTCGTTTGTTCATAAACGCGGGG
TTCGGTCCCAGGGCTGGCACTCTGTCGATACCCCACCGAGACCCCATTGGGGCCAATACGCCCGCGTTTC
TTCCTTTTCCCCACCCCACCCCCCAAGTTCGGGTGAAGGCCCAGGGCTCGCAGCCAACGTCGGGGCGGCA
GGCCCTGCCATAGCCTCAGGTTACTCATATATACTTTAGATTGATTTAAAACTTCATTTTTAATTTAAAA
GGATCTAGGTGAAGATCCTTTTTGATAATCTCATGACCAAAATCCCTTAACGTGAGTTTTCGTTCCACTG
AGCGTCAGACCCCGTAGAAAAGATCAAAGGATCTTCTTGAGATCCTTTTTTTCTGCGCGTAATCTGCTGC
TTGCAAACAAAAAAACCACCGCTACCAGCGGTGGTTTGTTTGCCGGATCAAGAGCTACCAACTCTTTTTC
CGAAGGTAACTGGCTTCAGCAGAGCGCAGATACCAAATACTGTCCTTCTAGTGTAGCCGTAGTTAGGCCA
CCACTTCAAGAACTCTGTAGCACCGCCTACATACCTCGCTCTGCTAATCCTGTTACCAGTGGCTGCTGCC
AGTGGCGATAAGTCGTGTCTTACCGGGTTGGACTCAAGACGATAGTTACCGGATAAGGCGCAGCGGTCGG
GCTGAACGGGGGGTTCGTGCACACAGCCCAGCTTGGAGCGAACGACCTACACCGAACTGAGATACCTACA
GCGTGAGCTATGAGAAAGCGCCACGCTTCCCGAAGGGAGAAAGGCGGACAGGTATCCGGTAAGCGGCAGG
GTCGGAACAGGAGAGCGCACGAGGGAGCTTCCAGGGGGAAACGCCTGGTATCTTTATAGTCCTGTCGGGT
TTCGCCACCTCTGACTTGAGCGTCGATTTTTGTGATGCTCGTCAGGGGGGCGGAGCCTATGGAAAAACGC
CAGCAACGCGGCCTTTTTACGGTTCCTGGCCTTTTGCTGGCCTTTTGCTCACATGTTCTTTCCTGCGTTA
TCCCCTGATTCTGTGGATAACCGTATTACCGCCATGCAT
