>Addgene plasmid #11389 | pARF6-YFP | addgene partial sequence | sequence record 18185 | EGFP-N 5'-CGTCGCCGTCCAGCTCGACCAG-3'
GCTCTCGCCCTTGCTCCCATGGTGGCGACCGGTGGATCCCGGGCCCGCGGTACCAAAGATTTGTAGTTAG
AGGTTAACCATGTGAGCCCCTCATAGAGTCCGTCCCCTGAGGTGGCACAGGAGGGCTGCACATACCAGTT
CCTGTCCCGAATCCGGGTCAGGCCCAGTTTCTCCTGGATCTCGTGGGGTTTCATGGCATCGGGCAGGTCC
TGCTTGTTGGCGAAGATGAGGATTATGGCGTCCCTCATCTCCCGGTCATTGATAATGCGGTGCAGCTCCT
GGCGAGCCTCATCGATGCGGTCGCGGTCGGCGCAGTCCACTACGAAGATGAGACCTTGGGTCCCAGTGTA
GTAATGCCGCCAGAGCGGCCGGATCTTGTCCTGGCCGCCCACATCCCATACGTTGAACTTGACATTTTTG
TAAGTCACCGTCTCCACGTTGAAACCCACAGTGGGAATGGTGGTCACCGACTGGCCCAGCTTCAACTTGT
ACAGGATTGTTGTCTTGCCGGCCGCGTCCAGGCCCAACATGAGGATCCGCATTTCCTTGTTCCCGAAGAT
TTTGGATAGCACCTTCCCCATGAATTCGAAGCTTGAGCTCGAGATCTGAGTCCGGTAGCGCTAGCGGATC
TGACGGTTCACTAAACCAGCTCTGCTTATATAGACCTCCCACCGTACACGCCTACCGCCCATTTGCGTCA
ATGGGGCGGAGTTGTTACGACATTTTGGAAAGTCCCGTTGATTTTGGTGCCAAAACAAACTCCCATTGAC
GTCAATGGGGTGGAGACTTGGAAATCCCCGTGAGTCAAACCGCTATCCACGCCCATTGATGTACTGCCAA
AACCGCATCACCATGGTAATAGCGATGACTAATACGTAGATGTACTG
